>Addgene plasmid #182733 | p35S-hmKO2 | addgene full sequence | sequence record 361474 | Addgene NGS Result
CTCGCTCACTGACTCGCTGCGCTCGGTCGTTCGGCTGCGGCGAGCGGTATCAGCTCACTCAAAGGCGGTA
ATACGGTTATCCACAGAATCAGGGGATAACGCAGGAAAGAACATGTGAGCAAAAGGCCAGCAAAAGGCCA
GGAACCGTAAAAAGGCCGCGTTGCTGGCGTTTTTCCATAGGCTCCGCCCCCCTGACGAGCATCACAAAAA
TCGACGCTCAAGTCAGAGGTGGCGAAACCCGACAGGACTATAAAGATACCAGGCGTTTCCCCCTGGAAGC
TCCCTCGTGCGCTCTCCTGTTCCGACCCTGCCGCTTACCGGATACCTGTCCGCCTTTCTCCCTTCGGGAA
GCGTGGCGCTTTCTCATAGCTCACGCTGTAGGTATCTCAGTTCGGTGTAGGTCGTTCGCTCCAAGCTGGG
CTGTGTGCACGAACCCCCCGTTCAGCCCGACCGCTGCGCCTTATCCGGTAACTATCGTCTTGAGTCCAAC
CCGGTAAGACACGACTTATCGCCACTGGCAGCAGCCACTGGTAACAGGATTAGCAGAGCGAGGTATGTAG
GCGGTGCTACAGAGTTCTTGAAGTGGTGGCCTAACTACGGCTACACTAGAAGAACAGTATTTGGTATCTG
CGCTCTGCTGAAGCCAGTTACCTTCGGAAAAAGAGTTGGTAGCTCTTGATCCGGCAAACAAACCACCGCT
GGTAGCGGTGGTTTTTTTGTTTGCAAGCAGCAGATTACGCGCAGAAAAAAAGGATCTCAAGAAGATCCTT
TGATCTTTTCTACGGGGTCTGACGCTCAGTGGAACGAAAACTCACGTTAAGGGATTTTGGTCATGAGATT
ATCAAAAAGGATCTTCACCTAGATCCTTTTAAATTAAAAATGAAGTTTTAAATCAATCTAAAGTATATAT
GAGTAAACTTGGTCTGACAGTTACCAATGCTTAATCAGTGAGGCACCTATCTCAGCGATCTGTCTATTTC
GTTCATCCATAGTTGCCTGACTCCCCGTCGTGTAGATAACTACGATACGGGAGGGCTTACCATCTGGCCC
CAGTGCTGCAATGATACCGCGAGACCCACGCTCACCGGCTCCAGATTTATCAGCAATAAACCAGCCAGCC
GGAAGGGCCGAGCGCAGAAGTGGTCCTGCAACTTTATCCGCCTCCATCCAGTCTATTAATTGTTGCCGGG
AAGCTAGAGTAAGTAGTTCGCCAGTTAATAGTTTGCGCAACGTTGTTGCCATTGCTACAGGCATCGTGGT
GTCACGCTCGTCGTTTGGTATGGCTTCATTCAGCTCCGGTTCCCAACGATCAAGGCGAGTTACATGATCC
CCCATGTTGTGCAAAAAAGCGGTTAGCTCCTTCGGTCCTCCGATCGTTGTCAGAAGTAAGTTGGCCGCAG
TGTTATCACTCATGGTTATGGCAGCACTGCATAATTCTCTTACTGTCATGCCATCCGTAAGATGCTTTTC
TGTGACTGGTGAGTACTCAACCAAGTCATTCTGAGAATAGTGTATGCGGCGACCGAGTTGCTCTTGCCCG
GCGTCAATACGGGATAATACCGCGCCACATAGCAGAACTTTAAAAGTGCTCATCATTGGAAAACGTTCTT
CGGGGCGAAAACTCTCAAGGATCTTACCGCTGTTGAGATCCAGTTCGATGTAACCCACTCGTGCACCCAA
CTGATCTTCAGCATCTTTTACTTTCACCAGCGTTTCTGGGTGAGCAAAAACAGGAAGGCAAAATGCCGCA
AAAAAGGGAATAAGGGCGACACGGAAATGTTGAATACTCATACTCTTCCTTTTTCAATATTATTGAAGCA
TTTATCAGGGTTATTGTCTCATGAGCGGATACATATTTGAATGTATTTAGAAAAATAAACAAATAGGGGT
TCCGCGCACATTTCCCCGAAAAGTGCCACCTGACGTCTAAGAAACCATTATTATCATGACATTAACCTAT
AAAAATAGGCGTATCACGAGGCCCTTTCGTCTCGCGCGTTTCGGTGATGACGGTGAAAACCTCTGACACA
TGCAGCTCCCGGAGACGGTCACAGCTTGTCTGTAAGCGGATGCCGGGAGCAGACAAGCCCGTCAGGGCGC
GTCAGCGGGTGTTGGCGGGTGTCGGGGCTGGCTTAACTATGCGGCATCAGAGCAGATTGTACTGAGAGTG
CACCATATGCGGTGTGAAATACCGCACAGATGCGTAAGGAGAAAATACCGCATCAGGCGCCATTCGCCAT
TCAGGCTGCGCAACTGTTGGGAAGGGCGATCGGTGCGGGCCTCTTCGCTATTACGCCAGCTGGCGAAAGG
GGGATGTGCTGCAAGGCGATTAAGTTGGGTAACGCCAGGGTTTTCCCAGTCACGACGTTGTAAAACGACG
GCCAGTGCCAAGCTTGCATGCCTGCAGGCTCTAGAGGATCCCCCCTCAGAAGACCAGAGGGCTATTGAGA
CTTTTCAACAAAGGGTAATATCGGGAAACCTCCTCGGATTCCATTGCCCAGCTATCTGTCACTTCATCGA
AAGGACAGTAGAAAAGGAAGGTGGCTCCTACAAATGCCATCATTGCGATAAAGGAAAGGCTATCGTTCAA
GATGCCTCTACCGACAGTGGTCCCAAAGATGGACCCCCACCCACGAGGAACATCGTGGAAAAAGAAGACG
TTCCAACCACGTCTTCAAAGCAAGTGGATTGATGTGATATCTCCACTGACGTAAGGGATGACGCACAATC
CCACTATCCTTCGCAAGACCCTTCCTCTATATAAGGAAGTTCATTTCATTTGGAGAGGACAGGCTTCTTG
AGATCCTTCAACAATTACCAACAACAACAAACAACAAACAACATTACAATTACTATTTACAATTACAGTC
GACTCTAGAGGATCCATGGTGAGCGTGATCAAGCCCGAGATGAAGATGAGGTACTACATGGACGGCTCCG
TCAATGGGCATGAGTTCACAATCGAGGGTGAGGGCACAGGCAGACCTTACGAGGGACATCAGGAGATGAC
ACTGCGCGTCACAATGGCCGAGGGCGGGCCAATGCCTTTCGCCTTCGACCTGGTGTCCCACGTGTTCTGT
TACGGCCACAGAGTTTTTACCAAGTACCCAGAAGAGATCCCAGACTATTTCAAGCAGGCCTTTCCTGAGG
GCCTGTCCTGGGAGAGGTCCCTGGAGTTCGAGGACGGCGGCTCCGCCTCCGTGAGCGCCCACATCAGCCT
GAGGGGCAACACCTTCTACCACAAGTCCAAGTTCACCGGCGTGAACTTCCCCGCCGACGGCCCCATCATG
CAGAACCAGAGCGTGGACTGGGAGCCCTCCACCGAGAAGATCACCGCCAGCGACGGCGTGCTGAAGGGCG
ACGTGACCATGTACCTGAAGCTGGAGGGCGGCGGCAACCACAAGTGCCAGATGAAGACCACCTACAAGGC
CGCCAAGGAGATCCTGGAGATGCCCGGCGACCACTACATCGGCCACAGGCTGGTGAGGAAGACCGAGGGC
AACATCACCGAGCAGGTGGAGGACGCCGTGGCCCACTCCTAAAGCGGCCGCCCGGCTGCAGATCGTTCAA
ACATTTGGCAATAAAGTTTCTTAAGATTGAATCCTGTTGCCGGTCTTGCGATGATTATCATATAATTTCT
GTTGAATTACGTTAAGCATGTAATAATTAACATGTAATGCATGACGTTATTTATGAGATGGGTTTTTATG
ATTAGAGTCCCGCAATTATACATTTAATACGCGATAGAAAACAAAATATAGCGCGCAAACTAGGATAAAT
TATCGCGCGCGGTGTCATCTATGTTACTAGATCCGATGATAAGCTGTCAAACATGAGAATTCGTAATCAT
GTCATAGCTGTTTCCTGTGTGAAATTGTTATCCGCTCACAATTCCACACAACATACGAGCCGGAAGCATA
AAGTGTAAAGCCTGGGGTGCCTAATGAGTGAGCTAACTCACATTAATTGCGTTGCGCTCACTGCCCGCTT
TCCAGTCGGGAAACCTGTCGTGCCAGCTGCATTAATGAATCGGCCAACGCGCGGGGAGAGGCGGTTTGCG
TATTGGGCGCTCTTCCGCTTC
Features (pLannotate 1.2.2; 17 found; start..end, strand, type, name):
    172..760     -  rep_origin     ori: high-copy-number ColE1/pMB1/pBR322/pUC origin of replication
    931..1791    -  CDS            AmpR: β-lactamase; bla; confers resistance to ampicillin, carbenicillin, and related antibiotics
   1792..1896    -  promoter       AmpR promoter: bla
   1991..2026    +  CDS            rop (fragment): Rop protein, which maintains plasmids at low copy number; rop
   2128..2227    +  misc_feature   bom (fragment): basis of mobility region from pBR322
   2233..2387    -  CDS            lacZα (fragment): LacZα fragment of β-galactosidase; lacZ fragment
   2446..2791    +  promoter       CaMV 35S promoter: strong constitutive promoter from cauliflower mosaic virus
   2743..2789    +  promoter       minimal CaMV 35S promoter: minimal 35S promoter from cauliflower mosaic virus
   2811..2866    +  misc_feature   TMV Ω: translational enhancer from the tobacco mosaic virus 5'-leader sequence (Gallie et al., 1988)
   2868..2885    -  misc_feature   MCS (fragment): pUC18/19 multiple cloning site
   2886..3539    +  CDS            mKO2: mKO2 is a basic (constitutively fluorescent) orange fluorescent protein published in 2008, derived from Verrillofungia concinna. It has moderate acid sensitivity.
   3561..3813    +  terminator     NOS terminator: nopaline synthase terminator and poly(A) signal
   3814..3830    -  promoter       tet promoter (fragment): E. coli promoter for tetracycline efflux protein gene
   3875..3891    -  protein_bind   lac operator: The lac repressor binds to the lac operator to inhibit transcription in E. coli. This inhibition can be relieved by adding lactose or isopropyl-β-D-thiogalactopyranoside (IPTG). lac repressor encoded by lacI
   3899..3929    -  promoter       lac promoter: promoter for the E. coli lac operon
   3944..3965    -  protein_bind   CAP binding site: CAP binding activates transcription in the presence of cAMP. E. coli catabolite activator protein
   3978..4070    -  CDS            lacI (fragment): lac repressor; lacI; The lac repressor binds to the lac operator to inhibit transcription in E. coli. This inhibition can be relieved by adding lactose or isopropyl-β-D-thiogalactopyranoside (IPTG).
