[The description below was written by a language model from this plasmid's Addgene catalogue record and pLannotate feature annotations shown in this document.]
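Description:
p35S-hmKO2 is a small (about 4.1 kb) plant expression plasmid built on the pBRN169-MXMT backbone and intended for transient expression of a fluorescent protein in plant cells. It is maintained in E. coli through a high-copy ColE1/pUC-type origin of replication and selected with ampicillin via the β-lactamase gene under its native bla promoter. The remaining bacterial annotations (fragments of rop, bom, lacZα, lacI and the tet promoter, plus the lac promoter, operator and CAP site) are leftovers of pBR322/pUC-derived cloning vectors and have no evident function in the construct. No T-DNA borders, plant selection marker or plant replication elements are annotated, which fits direct DNA delivery for transient assays rather than Agrobacterium-mediated stable transformation.

The payload is a single expression cassette. The constitutive cauliflower mosaic virus 35S promoter drives transcription. It is followed by the tobacco mosaic virus Ω leader, a 5′ translational enhancer, then a short remnant of a multiple cloning site and the coding sequence for hmKO2, a humanized codon version of monomeric Kusabira-Orange2, an orange fluorescent protein. The nopaline synthase (NOS) terminator supplies the transcription termination and polyadenylation signal. No fusion partner or epitope tag is annotated, so the plasmid appears to express the free, full-length fluorescent protein. The catalogue lists Gateway cloning as the construction method, although no att recombination sites appear in the feature table.

The associated publication describes an orange bimolecular fluorescence complementation assay based on this protein. The record does not state the plasmid's specific role in that work. One plausible use is as a full-length mKO2 reference or marker for orange fluorescence in plant cells.
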