Addgene plasmid #182733: p35S-hmKO2
Purpose: Transient expression of humanized mKO2 in plant cell
Depositing lab: Yutaka Kodama. Depositing organization: Utsunomiya University. Publication: A novel orange-colored bimolecular fluorescence complementation (BiFC) assay using monomeric Kusabira-Orange protein. Fujii Y, Yoshimura A, Kodama Y. Biotechniques. 2018 Apr;64(4):153-161. doi: 10.2144/btn-2017-0121. PubMed 29661017.
Backbone
  Vector backbone: pBRN169-MXMT
  Vector type: Plant Expression
Growth in bacteria
  Bacterial resistance: Ampicillin, 100 μg/mL
  Growth temperature: 37°C
  Growth strain: DH5alpha
  Copy number: Unknown
Gene/Insert
  Gene/Insert name: hmKO2 (alt name: humanized monomeric Kusabira-Orange2)
  Promoter: CaMV 35S promoter
  Cloning method: Gateway Cloning
  Sequencing primers: 5′ GACTCTAGAGGATCCATGGTGAGCGTGATC; 3′ AGCCGGGCGGCCGCTTTAGGAGTGGGCCAC
Terms and licenses: Academic/Nonprofit Terms; Industry Terms: Not Available to Industry
How to cite: p35S-hmKO2 was a gift from Yutaka Kodama (Addgene plasmid # 182733 ; http://n2t.net/addgene:182733 ; RRID:Addgene_182733)
